>Addgene plasmid #63785 | pGS1212 | depositor full sequence | sequence record 106471 | Full plasmid sequence, partially sequenced
CGAATTCATCGATGATATCAGATCCACTAGTGGCCTATGCGGCCGCGGATCTGCCGGTCTCCCTATAGTG
AGTCGTATTAATTTCGATAAGCCAGGTTAACCTGCATTAATGAATCGGCCAACGCGCGGGGAGAGGCGGT
TTGCGTATTGGGCGCTCTTCCGCTTCCTCGCTCACTGACTCGCTGCGCTCGGTCGTTCGGCTGCGGCGAG
CGGTATCAGCTCACTCAAAGGCGGTAATACGGTTATCCACAGAATCAGGGGATAACGCAGGAAAGAACAT
GTGAGCAAAAGGCCAGCAAAAGGCCAGGAACCGTAAAAAGGCCGCGTTGCTGGCGTTTTTCCATAGGCTC
CGCCCCCCTGACGAGCATCACAAAAATCGACGCTCAAGTCAGAGGTGGCGAAACCCGACAGGACTATAAA
GATACCAGGCGTTTCCCCCTGGAAGCTCCCTCGTGCGCTCTCCTGTTCCGACCCTGCCGCTTACCGGATA
CCTGTCCGCCTTTCTCCCTTCGGGAAGCGTGGCGCTTTCTCAATGCTCACGCTGTAGGTATCTCAGTTCG
GTGTAGGTCGTTCGCTCCAAGCTGGGCTGTGTGCACGAACCCCCCGTTCAGCCCGACCGCTGCGCCTTAT
CCGGTAACTATCGTCTTGAGTCCAACCCGGTAAGACACGACTTATCGCCACTGGCAGCAGCCACTGGTAA
CAGGATTAGCAGAGCGAGGTATGTAGGCGGTGCTACAGAGTTCTTGAAGTGGTGGCCTAACTACGGCTAC
ACTAGAAGGACAGTATTTGGTATCTGCGCTCTGCTGAAGCCAGTTACCTTCGGAAAAAGAGTTGGTAGCT
CTTGATCCGGCAAACAAACCACCGCTGGTAGCGGTGGTTTTTTTGTTTGCAAGCAGCAGATTACGCGCAG
AAAAAAAGGATCTCAAGAAGATCCTTTGATCTTTTCTACGGGGTCTGACGCTCAGTGGAACGAAAACTCA
CGTTAAGGGATTTTGGTCATGAGATTATCAAAAAGGATCTTCACCTAGATCCTTTTAAATTAAAAATGAA
GTTTTAAATCAATCTAAAGTATATATGAGTAAACTTGGTCTGACAGTTACCAATGCTTAATCAGTGAGGC
ACCTATCTCAGCGATCTGTCTATTTCGTTCATCCATAGTTGCCTGACTCCCCGTCGTGTAGATAACTACG
ATACGGGAGGGCTTACCATCTGGCCCCAGTGCTGCAATGATACCGCGAGACCCACGCTCACCGGCTCCAG
ATTTATCAGCAATAAACCAGCCAGCCGGAAGGGCCGAGCGCAGAAGTGGTCCTGCAACTTTATCCGCCTC
CATCCAGTCTATTAATTGTTGCCGGGAAGCTAGAGTAAGTAGTTCGCCAGTTAATAGTTTGCGCAACGTT
GTTGCCATTGCTACAGGCATCGTGGTGTCACGCTCGTCGTTTGGTATGGCTTCATTCAGCTCCGGTTCCC
AACGATCAAGGCGAGTTACATGATCCCCCATGTTGTGCAAAAAAGCGGTTAGCTCCTTCGGTCCTCCGAT
CGTTGTCAGAAGTAAGTTGGCCGCAGTGTTATCACTCATGGTTATGGCAGCACTGCATAATTCTCTTACT
GTCATGCCATCCGTAAGATGCTTTTCTGTGACTGGTGAGTACTCAACCAAGTCATTCTGAGAATAGTGTA
TGCGGCGACCGAGTTGCTCTTGCCCGGCGTCAATACGGGATAATACCGCGCCACATAGCAGAACTTTAAA
AGTGCTCATCATTGGAAAACGTTCTTCGGGGCGAAAACTCTCAAGGATCTTACCGCTGTTGAGATCCAGT
TCGATGTAACCCACTCGTGCACCCAACTGATCTTCAGCATCTTTTACTTTCACCAGCGTTTCTGGGTGAG
CAAAAACAGGAAGGCAAAATGCCGCAAAAAAGGGAATAAGGGCGACACGGAAATGTTGAATACTCATACT
CTTCCTTTTTCAATATTATTGAAGCATTTATCAGGGTTATTGTCTCATGAGCGGATACATATTTGAATGT
ATTTAGAAAAATAAACAAATAGGGGTTCCGCGCACATTTCCCCGAAAAGTGCCACCTGACGTCTAAGAAA
CCATTATTATCATGACATTAACCTATAAAAATAGGCGTATCACGAGGCCCTTTCGTCTCGCGCGTTTCGG
TGATGACGGTGAAAACCTCTGACACATGCAGCTCCCGGAGACGGTCACAGCTTGTCTGTAAGCGGATGCC
GGGAGCAGACAAGCCCGTCAGGGCGCGTCAGCGGGTGTTGGCGGGTGTCGGGGCTGGCTTAACTATGCGG
CATCAGAGCAGATTGTACTGAGAGTGCACCATATGGACATATTGTCGTTAGAACGCGGCTACAATTAATA
CATAACCTTATGTATCATACACATACGATTTAGGTGACACTATAGAACGCGGCCGCCAGCCGAAGCTTCG
TACGCTGCAGGTCGACGGATCGGTGACGGTGCTGGTTTAATTAACATGTCTAAAGGTGAAGAATTATTCA
CTGGTGTTGTCCCAATTTTGGTTGAATTAGATGGTGATGTTAATGGTCACAAATTTTCTGTCTCCGGTGA
AGGTGAAGGTGATGCTACTTACGGTAAATTGACCTTAAAATTTATTTGTACTACTGGTAAATTGCCAGTT
CCATGGCCAACCTTAGTCACTACTTTAACTTATGGTGTTCAATGTTTTTCTAGATACCCAGATCATATGA
AACAACATGACTTTTTCAAGTCTGCCATGCCAGAAGGTTATGTTCAAGAAAGAACTATTTTTTTCAAAGA
TGACGGTAACTACAAGACCAGAGCTGAAGTCAAGTTTGAAGGTGATACCTTAGTTAATAGAATCGAATTA
AAAGGTATTGATTTTAAAGAAGATGGTAACATTTTAGGTCACAAATTGGAATACAACTATAACTCTCACA
ATGTTTACATCATGGCTGACAAACAAAAGAATGGTATCAAAGTTAACTTCAAAATTAGACACAACATTGA
AGATGGTTCTGTTCAATTAGCTGACCATTATCAACAAAATACTCCAATTGGTGATGGTCCAGTCTTGTTA
CCAGACAACCATTACTTATCCACTCAATCTGCCTTATCCAAAGATCCAAACGAAAAGAGAGACCACATGG
TCTTGTTAGAATTTGTTACTGCTGCTGGTATTACCCATGGTATGGATGAATTGTACAAAGGTAGTGCTTG
GAGTCATCCACAATTCGAAAAATAAGGTACCGCGCGCGCCACTTCTAAATAAGCGAATTTCTTATGATTT
ATGATTTTTATTATTAAATAAGTTATAAAAAAAATAAGTGTATACAAATTTTAAAGTGACTCTTAGGTTT
TAAAACGAAAATTCTTATTCTTGAGTAACTCTTTCCTGTAGGTCAGGTTGCTTTCTCAGGTATAGTATGA
GGTCGCTCTTATTGACCACACCTCTACCGGCAGATCCGCTAGGGATAACAGGGTAATATAGATCTGTTTA
GCTTGCCTCGTCCCCGCCGGGTCACCCGGCCAGCGACATGGAGGCCCAGAATACCCTCCTTGACAGTCTT
GACGTGCGCAGCTCAGGGGCATGATGTGACTGTCGCCCGTACATTTAGCCCATACATCCCCATGTATAAT
CATTTGCATCCATACATTTTGATGGCCGCACGGCGCGAAGCAAAAATTACGGCTCCTCGCTGCGGACCTG
CGAGCAGGGAAACGCTCCCCTCACAGACGCGTTGAATTGTCCCCACGCCGCGCCCCTGTAGAGAAATATA
AAAGGTTAGGATTTGCCACTGAGGTTCTTCTTTCATATACTTCCTTTTAAAATCTTGCTAGGATACAGTT
CTCACATCACATCCGAACATAAACAACCATGACAGTCAACACTAAGACCTATAGTGAGAGAGCAGAAACT
CATGCCTCACCAGTAGCACAACGATTATTTCGATTAATGGAACTGAAGAAAACCAATTTATGTGCATCAA
TTGATGTTGATACCANTAAGGAATTCCTTGAATTAATTGATAAATTGGGTCNTTATGTATGCTTAATCAA
GACTCATATTGATATAATCAATGATTTTTCCTATGAATCCACTATTGAACCATTATTAGAACTTTCACGT
AAACATCAATTTATGATTTTTGAAGATAGAAAATTTGCTGATATTGGTAATACCGTGAAGAAACAATATA
TTGGTGGAGTTTATAAAATTAGTAGTTGGGCAGATATTACTAATGCTCATGGTGTCACTGGGAATGGAGT
AGTTGAAGGATTAAAACAGGGAGCTAAAGAAACCACCACCAACCAAGAGCCAAGAGGGTTATTGATGTTA
GCTGAATTATCATCAGTGGGATCATTAGCATATGGAGAATATTCTCAAAAAACTGTTGAAATTGCTAAAT
CCGATAAGGAATTTGTTATTGGATTTATTGCCCAACGTGATATGGGTGGACAAGAAGAAGGATTTGATTG
GCTTATTATGACACCTGGAGTTGGATTAGATGATAAAGGTGATGGATTAGGACAACAATATAGAACTGTT
GATGAAGTTGTTAGCACTGGAACTGATATTATCATTGTTGGTAGAGGATTGTTTGGTAAAGGAAGAGATC
CAGATATTGAAGGTAAAAGGTATAGAGATGCTGGTTGGAATGCTTATTTGAAAAAGACTGGCCAATTATA
ATCTGTACTGACAATAAAAAGATTCTTGTTTTCAAGAACTTGTCATTTGTATAGTTTTTTTATATTGTAG
TTGTTCTATTTTAATCAAATGTTAGCGTGATTTATATTTTTTTTCGCCTCGACATCATCTGCCCAGATGC
GAAGTTAAGTGCGCAGAAAGTAATATCATGCGTCAATCGTATGTGAATGCTGGTCGCTATACTGCTGTCG
ATTCGATACTAACGCCGCCATCCAGTGTCGAAAACGAGCT
Features (pLannotate 1.2.2; 13 found; start..end, strand, type, name):
     62..80      -  promoter       T7 promoter: promoter for bacteriophage T7 RNA polymerase
    102..155     -  CDS            lacI (fragment): lac repressor; lacI; The lac repressor binds to the lac operator to inhibit transcription in E. coli. This inhibition can be relieved by adding lactose or isopropyl-β-D-thiogalactopyranoside (IPTG).
    338..926     -  rep_origin     ori: high-copy-number ColE1/pMB1/pBR322/pUC origin of replication
   1097..1957    -  CDS            AmpR: β-lactamase; bla; confers resistance to ampicillin, carbenicillin, and related antibiotics
   1958..2062    -  promoter       AmpR promoter: bla
   2157..2192    +  CDS            rop (fragment): Rop protein, which maintains plasmids at low copy number; rop
   2294..2345    +  misc_feature   bom (fragment): basis of mobility region from pBR322
   2408..2426    +  promoter       SP6 promoter: promoter for bacteriophage SP6 RNA polymerase
   2496..3209    +  CDS            GFP (S65T): GFP (S65T) is a basic (constitutively fluorescent) green fluorescent protein published in 1995, derived from Aequorea victoria.
   3273..3460    +  terminator     ADH1 terminator: S. cerevisiae ADH1; transcription terminator for the S. cerevisiae alcohol dehydrogenase 1 (ADH1) gene
   3535..3878    +  promoter       TEF promoter: Ashbya gossypii TEF promoter
   3897..4685    +  CDS            URA3: PYRF_YEAST - Experimental evidence at protein level: Swiss-Prot protein existence level 1. From Saccharomyces cerevisiae (strain ATCC 204508 / S288c) (Baker's yeast).
   4697..4894    +  terminator     TEF terminator: Ashbya gossypii TEF terminator
