[The description below was written by a language model from this plasmid's Addgene catalogue record and pLannotate feature annotations shown in this document.]
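Description:
pGS1212 is a high-copy E. coli cloning plasmid of about 4.9 kb, derived from the yeast tagging vector pKT209, that serves as a PCR template for building C-terminal tagging cassettes for homologous recombination in Saccharomyces cerevisiae. In bacteria it is maintained through a ColE1/pUC-type origin and selected with ampicillin via the β-lactamase gene and its native promoter. The feature table also picks up short remnants of lacI, rop and the pBR322 bom region, which are backbone fragments rather than functional elements. T7 and SP6 promoters lie in the backbone on either side of the yeast cassette.

The payload is a promoterless tagging module. A GFP open reading frame (annotated as GFP S65T, described by the depositor as eGFP) is fused to a Strep-tag II and followed by the S. cerevisiae ADH1 terminator. The short Strep-tag II itself is not annotated separately; according to the record it was introduced through a KpnI site, and the roughly 40 bp difference between backbone and total size is consistent with such a small addition. Downstream sits an independent selection unit in which a URA3 coding sequence is driven by the Ashbya gossypii TEF promoter and closed by the TEF terminator.

Because the tag has no promoter of its own, an amplified cassette with homology arms to the 3′ end of a target gene integrates in frame, so the fusion is expressed from the endogenous locus under native regulation. Transformants are recovered by uracil prototrophy. The eGFP part allows fluorescence detection and localisation, while Strep-tag II supports affinity purification of endogenous protein assemblies. The deposited full sequence is noted as only partially verified by sequencing.
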