Addgene plasmid #63785: pGS1212
Purpose: Vector to create a cassette for homologous recombination in S. cerevisiae; adds a C-terminal eGFP Strep-tag II followed by URA3 selection marker
Depositing lab: Monika Golas & Bjoern Sander. Depositing organization: Aarhus University. Publication: Strep-tag II and Twin-Strep Based Cassettes for Protein Tagging by Homologous Recombination and Characterization of Endogenous Macromolecular Assemblies in Saccharomyces cerevisiae. Rai J, Pemmasani JK, Voronovsky A, Jensen IS, Manavalan A, Nyengaard JR, Golas MM, Sander B. Mol Biotechnol. 2014 Jun 27. 10.1007/s12033-014-9778-5 PubMed 24969434.
Backbone
  Vector backbone: pKT209
  Backbone manufacturer: Mark A. Sheff and Kurt S. Thorn
  Backbone size w/o insert (bp): 4900
  Total vector size (bp): 4940
  Vector type: E. coli cloning vector
  Selectable markers: URA3
Growth in bacteria
  Bacterial resistance: Ampicillin, 100 μg/mL
  Growth temperature: 37°C
  Growth strain: Top10
  Copy number: High Copy
Gene/Insert
  Gene/Insert name: eGFP-Strep-tag II followed by URA3 selection marker
  Species: Synthetic
  Promoter: none
  Tag / fusion protein: eGFP-Strep-tag II (C terminal on backbone)
  Cloning method: Restriction Enzyme; 5′ cloning site KpnI (not destroyed); 3′ cloning site KpnI (not destroyed)
  Sequencing primers: 5′ pQE; 3′ T7
Resource information
  A portion of this plasmid was derived from a plasmid made by: Mark A. Sheff and Kurt S. Thorn (plasmid pKT209)
Terms and licenses: Academic/Nonprofit Terms; Industry Terms: Not Available to Industry
Depositor comments: The Strep-tag II sequence is adapted from the sequence of commercial Strep-tag II plasmids offered by IBA, Goettingen, Germany.
How to cite: pGS1212 was a gift from Monika Golas & Bjoern Sander (Addgene plasmid # 63785 ; http://n2t.net/addgene:63785 ; RRID:Addgene_63785)
