>Addgene plasmid #63785 | pGS1212 | addgene partial sequence | sequence record 110138 | T7 5'-TAATACGACTCACTATAGGG-3'
CGCGGCCGCATAGGCCACTAGTGGATCTGATATCATCGATGAATTCGAGCTCGTTTTCGACACTGGATGG
CGGCGTTAGTATCGAATCGACAGCAGTATAGCGACCAGCATTCACATACGATTGACGCATGATATTACTT
TCTGCGCACTTAACTTCGCATCTGGGCAGATGATGTCGAGGCGAAAAAAAATATAAATCACGCTAACATT
TGATTAAAATAGAACAACTACAATATAAAAAAACTATACAAATGACAAGTTCTTGAAAACAAGAATCTTT
TTATTGTCAGTACAGATTATAATTGGCCAGTCTTTTTCAAATAAGCATTCCAACCAGCATCTCTATACCT
TTTACCTTCAATATCTGGATCTCTTCCTTTACCAAACAATCCTCTACCAACAATGATAATATCAGTTCCA
GTGCTAACAACTTCATCAACAGTTCTATATTGTTGTCCTAATCCATCACCTTTATCATCTAATCCAACTC
CAGGTGTCATAATAAGCCAATCAAATCCTTCTTCTTGTCCACCCATATCACGTTGGGCAATAAATCCAAT
AACAAATTCCTTATCGGATTTAGCAATTTCAACAGTTTTTTGAGAATATTCTCCATATGCTAATGATCCC
ACTGATGATAATTCAGCTAACATCAATAACCCTCTTGGCTCTTGGTTGGTGGTGGTTTCTTTAGCTCCCT
GTTTTAATCCTTCAACTACTCCATTCCCAGTGACACCATGAGCATTAGTAATATCTGCCCAACTACTAAT
TTTATAAACTCCACCAATATATTGTTTCTTCACGGTATTACCAATATCAGCAAATTTTCTATCTTCAAAA
ATCATAAATTGATGTTTACGTGAAAGTTCTAATAATGGTTCAATAGTGGATTCATAGGAAAAATCATTGA
TTA
