>Addgene plasmid #63785 | pGS1212 | addgene partial sequence | sequence record 110140 | Sp6 5'-ATTTAGGTGACACTATAG-3'
TTCGTACGCTGCAGGTCGACGGATCGGTGACGGTGCTGGTTTAATTAACATGTCTAAAGGTGAAGAATTA
TTCACTGGTGTTGTCCCAATTTTGGTTGAATTAGATGGTGATGTTAATGGTCACAAATTTTCTGTCTCCG
GTGAAGGTGAAGGTGATGCTACTTACGGTAAATTGACCTTAAAATTTATTTGTACTACTGGTAAATTGCC
AGTTCCATGGCCAACCTTAGTCACTACTTTAACTTATGGTGTTCAATGTTTTTCTAGATACCCAGATCAT
ATGAAACAACATGACTTTTTCAAGTCTGCCATGCCAGAAGGTTATGTTCAAGAAAGAACTATTTTTTTCA
AAGATGACGGTAACTACAAGACCAGAGCTGAAGTCAAGTTTGAAGGTGATACCTTAGTTAATAGAATCGA
ATTAAAAGGTATTGATTTTAAAGAAGATGGTAACATTTTAGGTCACAAATTGGAATACAACTATAACTCT
CACAATGTTTACATCATGGCTGACAAACAAAAGAATGGTATCAAAGTTAACTTCAAAATTAGACACAACA
TTGAAGATGGTTCTGTTCAATTAGCTGACCATTATCAACAAAATACTCCAATTGGTGATGGTCCAGTCTT
GTTACCAGACAACCATTACTTATCCACTCAATCTGCCTTATCCAAAGATCCAAACGAAAAGAGAGACCAC
ATGGTCTTGTTAGAATTTGTTACTGCTGCTGGTATTACCCATGGTATGGATGAATTGTACAAAGGTAGTG
CTTGGAGTCATCCACAATTCGAAAAATAAGGTACCGCGCGCGCCACTTCTAAATAAGCGAATTTCTTATG
ATTTATGATTTTTATTATTAAATAAGTTATAAAAAAA
